Addgene plasmid #230280: AiP13302 - pAAV-AiE0964m-minBG-SYFP2-P2A-3XFLAG-10aa-H2B-WPRE3-BGHpA (Alias: CN3302)
Purpose: AiE0964m is an enhancer sequence, designed to drive AAV-mediated transgene expression in specific populations of brain cells
Depositing lab: Allen Institute for Brain Science & Boaz Levi. Depositing organization: Allen Institute. Publication: A suite of enhancer AAVs and transgenic mouse lines for genetic access to cortical cell types. Ben-Simon Y, Hooper M, Narayan S, Daigle TL, Dwivedi D, Way SW, Oster A, Stafford DA, Mich JK, Taormina MJ, Martinez RA, Opitz-Araya X, Roth JR, Alexander JR, Allen S, Amster A, Arbuckle J, Ayala A, Baker PM, Bakken TE, Barcelli T, Barta S, Bendrick J, Bertagnolli D, Bielstein C, Bishwakarma P, Bowlus J, Boyer G, Brouner K, Casian B, Casper T, Chakka AB, Chakrabarty R, Chance RK, Chavan S, Clark M, Colbert K, Collman F, Daniel S, Departee M, DiValentin P, Donadio N, Dotson N, Egdorf T, Fliss T, Gabitto M, Garcia J, Gary A, Gasperini M, Gloe J, Goldy J, Gore BB, Graybuck L, Greisman N, Haeseleer F, Halterman C, Haradon Z, Hastings SD, Helback O, Ho W, Hockemeyer D, Huang C, Huff S, Hunker A, Johansen N, Jones D, Juneau Z, Kalmbach B, Kannan M, Khem S, Kussick E, Kutsal R, Larsen R, Lee C, Lee AY, Leibly M, Lenz GH, Li S, Liang E, Lusk N, Madigan Z, Malloy J, Malone J, McCue R, Melchor J, Mollenkopf T, Moosman S, Morin E, Newman D, Ng L, Ngo K, Omstead V, Otto S, Oyama A, Pena N, Pham T, Phillips E, Pom CA, Potekhina L, Ransford S, Ray PL, Rette D, Reynoldson C, Rimorin C, Rocha D, Ruiz A, Sanchez REA, Sawyer L, Sedeno-Cortes A, Sevigny JP, Shapovalova N, Shepard N, Shulga L, Sigler AR, Siverts L, Soliman S, Somasundaram S, Staats B, Stewart K, Szelenyi E, Tieu M, Trader C, Tran A, van Velthoven CTJ, Walker M, Wang Y, Weed N, Wirthlin M, Wood T, Wynalda B, Yao Z, Zhou T, Ariza J, Dee N, Reding M, Ronellenfitch K, Mufti S, Sunkin SM, Smith KA, Esposito L, Waters J, Thyagarajan B, Yao S, Lein ES, Zeng H, Levi BP, Ngai J, Ting JT, Tasic B. Cell. 2025 May 16:S0092-8674(25)00513-6. doi: 10.1016/j.cell.2025.05.002. PubMed 40403729.
Backbone
  Vector backbone: pAAV2
  Vector type: AAV
Growth in bacteria
  Bacterial resistance: Ampicillin, 100 μg/mL
  Growth temperature: 37°C
  Growth strain: NEB Stable
  Copy number: High Copy
Gene/Insert
  Gene/Insert name: SYFP2-P2A-3XFLAG-10aa-H2B
  Species: Synthetic
  Promoter: minBG
  Cloning method: Gibson Cloning
Terms and licenses: Academic/Nonprofit Terms; Industry Terms: Not Available to Industry
How to cite: AiP13302 - pAAV-AiE0964m-minBG-SYFP2-P2A-3XFLAG-10aa-H2B-WPRE3-BGHpA (Alias: CN3302) was a gift from Allen Institute for Brain Science & Boaz Levi (Addgene plasmid # 230280 ; http://n2t.net/addgene:230280 ; RRID:Addgene_230280)
