[The description below was written by a language model from this plasmid's Addgene catalogue record and pLannotate feature annotations shown in this document.]
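Description:
AiP13302 - pAAV-AiE0964m-minBG-SYFP2-P2A-3XFLAG-10aa-H2B-WPRE3-BGHpA (alias CN3302) is a 5,067 nt AAV transfer plasmid on a pAAV2 backbone, intended for packaging a recombinant AAV genome that reports the activity of a candidate brain-cell-type enhancer. In bacteria it is maintained by a high-copy ColE1/pUC-type origin and selected with ampicillin through the bla gene and its promoter. An f1 phage origin and short remnants of pBR322 bom and rop sequences are also present in the backbone. The expression cassette is flanked by AAV2 inverted terminal repeats, which supply the signals for genome replication and encapsidation. The annotation finds one full ITR downstream and only two short fragments of the upstream one, a common outcome for these repeat-rich, hard-to-sequence elements.

Between the ITRs, the AiE0964m enhancer sits upstream of the minimal beta-globin promoter (minBG). Neither element is annotated in the feature table, but both are named in the record and would occupy the unannotated stretch before the first coding sequence. The minimal promoter has little activity on its own, so expression depends on the enhancer, which is designed to restrict it to specific brain cell populations; the record does not say which ones. The synthetic payload encodes the yellow fluorescent protein SYFP2, a P2A self-cleaving peptide, and human histone H2B carrying an N-terminal 3xFLAG tag joined by a 10-amino-acid linker. One transcript therefore yields free SYFP2 that fills the cell and a separate chromatin-bound FLAG epitope that marks nuclei. This makes possible both fluorescence imaging and antibody-based detection or nuclear enrichment. A shortened WPRE (WPRE3) boosts transcript stability and expression, and the bovine growth hormone polyadenylation signal terminates the message. The plasmid belongs to a suite of enhancer AAVs for genetic access to cortical cell types.
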