Features (pLannotate 1.2.2; 16 found; start..end, strand, type, name):
    630..1218    +  rep_origin     ori: high-copy-number ColE1/pMB1/pBR322/pUC origin of replication
   1291..1318    +  repeat_region  AAV2 ITR (fragment): inverted terminal repeat of adeno-associated virus serotype 2 inverted
   1347..1374    +  repeat_region  AAV2 ITR (fragment): inverted terminal repeat of adeno-associated virus serotype 2 inverted
   1818..2534    +  CDS            SYFP2: SYFP2 is a basic (constitutively fluorescent) yellow fluorescent protein published in 2006, derived from Aequorea victoria. It is reported to be a very rapidly-maturing monomer with moderate acid sensitivity.
   2613..2678    +  CDS            3xFLAG: three tandem FLAG® epitope tags, followed by an enterokinase cleavage site
   2709..3086    +  CDS            H2B: human histone H2B; HIST1H2BJ
   3120..3277    +  misc_feature   WPRE (fragment): woodchuck hepatitis virus posttranscriptional regulatory element
   3283..3363    +  misc_feature   WPRE (fragment): woodchuck hepatitis virus posttranscriptional regulatory element
   3380..3491    +  polyA_signal   bGH poly(A) signal: bovine growth hormone polyadenylation signal
   3609..3749    +  repeat_region  AAV2 ITR: inverted terminal repeat of adeno-associated virus serotype 2 inverted
   3754..3805    -  misc_feature   bom (fragment): basis of mobility region from pBR322
   3824..4279    +  rep_origin     f1 ori (sequence partly withheld): f1 bacteriophage origin of replication; arrow indicates direction of (+) strand synthesis
   4280..4329    -  misc_feature   bom (fragment): basis of mobility region from pBR322
   4431..4466    -  CDS            rop (fragment): Rop protein, which maintains plasmids at low copy number; rop
   4561..4665    +  promoter       AmpR promoter: bla
   4666..459     +  CDS            AmpR (across the origin): β-lactamase; bla; confers resistance to ampicillin, carbenicillin, and related antibiotics
>Addgene plasmid #230280 | AiP13302 - pAAV-AiE0964m-minBG-SYFP2-P2A-3XFLAG-10aa-H2B-WPRE3-BGHpA (Alias: CN3302) | addgene full sequence | sequence record 470619 | Addgene NGS Result
TTACTTCTGACAACGATCGGAGGACCGAAGGAGCTAACCGCTTTTTTGCACAACATGGGGGATCATGTAA
CTCGCCTTGATCGTTGGGAACCGGAGCTGAATGAAGCCATACCAAACGACGAGCGTGACACCACGATGCC
TGTAGCAATGGCAACAACGTTGCGCAAACTATTAACTGGCGAACTACTTACTCTAGCTTCCCGGCAACAA
TTAATAGACTGGATGGAGGCGGATAAAGTTGCAGGACCACTTCTGCGCTCGGCCCTTCCGGCTGGCTGGT
TTATTGCTGATAAATCTGGAGCCGGTGAGCGTGGGTCTCGCGGTATCATTGCAGCACTGGGGCCAGATGG
TAAGCCCTCCCGTATCGTAGTTATCTACACGACGGGGAGTCAGGCAACTATGGATGAACGAAATAGACAG
ATCGCTGAGATAGGTGCCTCACTGATTAAGCATTGGTAACTGTCAGACCAAGTTTACTCATATATACTTT
AGATTGATTTAAAACTTCATTTTTAATTTAAAAGGATCTAGGTGAAGATCCTTTTTGATAATCTCATGAC
CAAAATCCCTTAACGTGAGTTTTCGTTCCACTGAGCGTCAGACCCCGTAGAAAAGATCAAAGGATCTTCT
TGAGATCCTTTTTTTCTGCGCGTAATCTGCTGCTTGCAAACAAAAAAACCACCGCTACCAGCGGTGGTTT
GTTTGCCGGATCAAGAGCTACCAACTCTTTTTCCGAAGGTAACTGGCTTCAGCAGAGCGCAGATACCAAA
TACTGTTCTTCTAGTGTAGCCGTAGTTAGGCCACCACTTCAAGAACTCTGTAGCACCGCCTACATACCTC
GCTCTGCTAATCCTGTTACCAGTGGCTGCTGCCAGTGGCGATAAGTCGTGTCTTACCGGGTTGGACTCAA
GACGATAGTTACCGGATAAGGCGCAGCGGTCGGGCTGAACGGGGGGTTCGTGCACACAGCCCAGCTTGGA
GCGAACGACCTACACCGAACTGAGATACCTACAGCGTGAGCTATGAGAAAGCGCCACGCTTCCCGAAGGG
AGAAAGGCGGACAGGTATCCGGTAAGCGGCAGGGTCGGAACAGGAGAGCGCACGAGGGAGCTTCCAGGGG
GAAACGCCTGGTATCTTTATAGTCCTGTCGGGTTTCGCCACCTCTGACTTGAGCGTCGATTTTTGTGATG
CTCGTCAGGGGGGCGGAGCCTATGGAAAAACGCCAGCAACGCGGCCTTTTTACGGTTCCTGGCCTTTTGC
TGGCCTTTTGCTCACATGTCCTGCAGGCAGCTGCGCGCTCGCTCGCTCACTGAGGCCGCCCGGGCGTCGG
GCGACCTTTGGTCGCCCGGCCTCAGTGAGCGAGCGAGCGCGCAGAGAGGGAGTGGCCAACTCCATCACTA
GGGGTTCCTGCGGCCGCACGCGTTGGGAGACATCTTGTGGCATTCTGTAGGTGGAAGTGTCGAGGAAGGA
AGGAAGTGGGGGATCCAAAAGCCCGCGTCCCTGCAGACACGCTGGGTGACATTGGGCACGGAAGTTTCTA
TTTTGAGGCCCTACCTTTCTAGTGTCTAAAGTGAGGGGAGTGTTTTGAGACTCCCAAGACCAGTGAAGGT
GCATAGGGGAGGGGGGAGGACAGTCACCTCCAGCTCGTCCGAGGGTGAAGGAGCATGGGGCTTCTCTAAG
CCCTCTGAGGAAGCTGCCTGCTCAGTCTTCACATGAGAGAGCTCGGGCTGGGCATAAAAGTCAGGGCAGA
GCCATCTATTGCTTACATTTGCTTCTGGGATCCAGATCTTTCGAAGCTAGCGCTACCGGTCGCCACCATG
GTCTCCAAGGGCGAGGAGCTGTTCACCGGGGTGGTGCCCATCCTGGTCGAGCTGGACGGCGATGTCAACG
GCCACAAGTTCAGCGTGTCCGGCGAGGGCGAGGGCGATGCCACCTACGGCAAGCTGACCCTGAAGCTGAT
CTGCACCACCGGCAAGCTGCCCGTGCCCTGGCCCACCCTCGTGACCACCCTGGGCTACGGCGTGCAGTGC
TTCGCCCGCTACCCCGACCACATGAAGCAGCACGACTTCTTCAAGTCCGCCATGCCCGAAGGCTACGTCC
AGGAGCGCACCATCTTCTTCAAAGACGACGGCAACTACAAGACCCGCGCCGAGGTGAAGTTCGAGGGCGA
CACCCTGGTGAACCGCATCGAGCTGAAGGGCATCGACTTCAAGGAGGACGGCAACATCCTGGGGCACAAG
CTGGAGTACAACTACAACAGCCACAACGTCTATATCACCGCCGACAAGCAGAAGAACGGCATCAAGGCCA
ACTTCAAGATCCGCCACAACATCGAGGACGGCGGCGTGCAGCTCGCCGACCACTACCAGCAGAACACCCC
CATCGGCGACGGCCCCGTGCTGCTGCCCGACAACCACTACCTGAGCTACCAGTCCAAGCTGAGCAAAGAC
CCCAACGAGAAGCGCGATCACATGGTCCTGCTGGAGTTCGTGACCGCCGCCGGGATCACTCTCGGCATGG
ACGAGCTGTACAAGGGCTCTGGTGCTACCAACTTCTCACTGTTGAAACAGGCAGGGGATGTAGAGGAGAA
TCCAGGGCCTGGTGCTAGTGGAGACTACAAAGACCATGACGGAGATTATAAAGATCATGACATCGATTAC
AAGGATGACGATGACAAGTCCGGACTCAGATCTGGAGGCTCCGGAGGCCCAGAGCCAGCGAAGTCTGCTC
CCGCCCCGAAAAAGGGCTCCAAGAAGGCGGTGACTAAGGCGCAGAAGAAAGGCGGCAAGAAGCGCAAGCG
CAGCCGCAAGGAGAGCTATTCCATCTATGTGTACAAGGTTCTGAAGCAGGTCCACCCTGACACCGGCATT
TCGTCCAAGGCCATGGGCATCATGAATTCGTTTGTGAACGACATTTTCGAGCGCATCGCAGGAGAGGCTT
CCCGCCTGGCGCATTACAACAAGCGCTCGACCATCACCTCCCGGGAGATCCAGACGGCCGTGCGCCTGCT
GCTGCCTGGGGAGTTGGCCAAGCACGCCGTGTCCGAGGGTACTAAGGCCATCACCAAGTACACCAGCGCT
AAGTAATGAGGCGCGCCGCGGCCGCGAATTCGATATCATAATCAACCTCTGGATTACAAAATTTGTGAAA
GATTGACTGGTATTCTTAACTATGTTGCTCCTTTTACGCTATGTGGATACGCTGCTTTAATGCCTTTGTA
TCATGCTATTGCTTCCCGTATGGCTTTCATTTTCTCCTCCTTGTATAAATCCTGGTTAGTTCTTGCCACG
GCGGAACTCATCGCCGCCTGCCTTGCCCGCTGCTGGACAGGGGCTCGGCTGTTGGGCACTGACAATTCCG
TGGCTCGAGAGATCTTCGACTGTGCCTTCTAGTTGCCAGCCATCTGTTGTTTGCCCCTCCCCCGTGCCTT
CCTTGACCCTGGAAGGTGCCACTCCCACTGTCCTTTCCTAATAAAATGAGGAAATTGCATCGCATTGTCT
GAGTAGGTGTCATTCTATTCTGGGGGGTGGGGTGGGGCAGGACAGCAAGGGGGAGGATTGGGAAGACAAT
AGCAGGCATGAGATCTCACGTGCGGACCGAGCGGCCGCAGGAACCCCTAGTGATGGAGTTGGCCACTCCC
TCTCTGCGCGCTCGCTCGCTCACTGAGGCCGGGCGACCAAAGGTCGCCCGACGCCCGGGCTTTGCCCGGG
CGGCCTCAGTGAGCGAGCGAGCGCGCAGCTGCCTGCAGGGGCGCCTGATGCGGTATTTTCTCCTTACGCA
TCTGTGCGGTATTTCACACCGCATA
[95 nt withheld, positions 3806-3900]
T
[46 nt withheld, positions 3902-3947]
C
[141 nt withheld, positions 3949-4089]
CCTTTGACGTTGGAGTCCACGTTCTTT
[37 nt withheld, positions 4117-4153]
ACTCTATCTCGGGCTATTCTTTTGATTTATAAGGGATTTTGCCGATTTCGGTCTATTGGTTAAAAAATGA
GCTGATTTAACAAAAATTTAACGCGAATTTTAACAAAATATTAACGTTTACAATTTTATGGTGCACTCTC
AGTACAATCTGCTCTGATGCCGCATAGTTAAGCCAGCCCCGACACCCGCCAACACCCGCTGACGCGCCCT
GACGGGCTTGTCTGCTCCCGGCATCCGCTTACAGACAAGCTGTGACCGTCTCCGGGAGCTGCATGTGTCA
GAGGTTTTCACCGTCATCACCGAAACGCGCGAGACGAAAGGGCCTCGTGATACGCCTATTTTTATAGGTT
AATGTCATGATAATAATGGTTTCTTAGACGTCAGGTGGCACTTTTCGGGGAAATGTGCGCGGAACCCCTA
TTTGTTTATTTTTCTAAATACATTCAAATATGTATCCGCTCATGAGACAATAACCCTGATAAATGCTTCA
ATAATATTGAAAAAGGAAGAGTATGAGTATTCAACATTTCCGTGTCGCCCTTATTCCCTTTTTTGCGGCA
TTTTGCCTTCCTGTTTTTGCTCACCCAGAAACGCTGGTGAAAGTAAAAGATGCTGAAGATCAGTTGGGTG
CACGAGTGGGTTACATCGAACTGGATCTCAACAGCGGTAAGATCCTTGAGAGTTTTCGCCCCGAAGAACG
TTTTCCAATGATGAGCACTTTTAAAGTTCTGCTATGTGGCGCGGTATTATCCCGTATTGACGCCGGGCAA
GAGCAACTCGGTCGCCGCATACACTATTCTCAGAATGACTTGGTTGAGTACTCACCAGTCACAGAAAAGC
ATCTTACGGATGGCATGACAGTAAGAGAATTATGCAGTGCTGCCATAACCATGAGTGATAACACTGCGGC
CAAC
